>Addgene plasmid #67436 | pDEST40-ARF6-V5-His6 | addgene partial sequence | sequence record 118437 | BGH-rev 5'-TAGAAGGCACAGTCGAGG-3'
TACTCATGGTGATGGTGATGATGACCGGTACGCGTAGAATCGAGACCGAGGAGAGGGTTAGGGATAGGCT
TACCTTCGAACCGCGGGCCCTCTAGATCAACCACTTTGTACAAGAAAGCTGGGTCAGATTTGTAGTTAGA
GGTTAACCATGTGAGCCCCTCATAGAGTCCGTCCCCTGAGGTGGCACAGGAGGGCTGCACATACCAGTTC
CTGTCCCGAATCCGGGTCAGGCCCAGTTTCTCCTGGATCTCGTGGGGTTTCATGGCATCGGGCAGGTCCT
GCTTGTTGGCGAAGATGAGGATTATGGCGTCCCTCATCTCCCGGTCATTGATAATGCGGTGCAGCTCCTG
GCGAGCCTCATCGATGCGGTCGCGGTCGGCGCAGTCCACTACGAAGATGAGACCTTGGGTCCCAGTGTAG
TAATGCCGCCAGAGCGGCCGGATCTTGTCCTGGCCGCCCACATCCCATACGTTGAACTTGACATTTTTGT
AAGTCACCGTCTCCACGTTGAAACCCACAGTGGGAATGGTGGTCACCGACTGGCCCAGCTTCAACTTGTA
CAGGATTGTTGTCTTGCCGGCCGCGTCCAGGCCCAACATGAGGATCCGCATTTCCTTGTTCCCGAAGATT
TTGGATAGCACCTTCCCCATGGTTCTATCTCCTTCTAAGCCTGCTTTTTTGTACAAACTTGTTGATAGCT
TAACTAGCCAGCTTGGGTCTCCCTATAGTGAGTCGTATTAATTTCGATAAGCCAGTAAGCAGTGGGTTCT
CTAGTTAGCCAGAGAGCTCTGCTTATATAGACCTCCCACCGTACACGCCTACCGCCCATTTGCGTCAATG
GGGCGGA
