[The description below was written by a language model from this plasmid's Addgene catalogue record.]
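Description:
pDEST40-ARF6-V5-His6 is a mammalian expression plasmid built on the commercial Gateway destination vector pcDNA-DEST40. It carries the human ARF6 coding sequence, which encodes a small GTPase of the ARF family, introduced by Gateway recombination cloning. Expression is driven by the CMV promoter, a strong constitutive viral promoter widely used in cultured mammalian cells. The listed 3′ sequencing primer (BGH-rev) implies a bovine growth hormone polyadenylation region downstream of the insert, as is standard for this backbone, although no feature table is provided to confirm element positions. The open reading frame is fused in frame to backbone-encoded C-terminal V5 and His6 tags. The ARF6 protein can therefore be detected with anti-V5 antibodies by immunoblotting or immunofluorescence, and captured or purified through the polyhistidine tag by metal-affinity methods.

In bacteria the plasmid is maintained as a high-copy construct under ampicillin selection. In mammalian cells a neomycin resistance marker allows G418 selection, so the plasmid can be used for stable cell line generation as well as transient transfection. The record gives no total plasmid size, insert length or mutations, and nothing indicates that the ARF6 sequence differs from wild type. The construct belongs to a published toolbox of plasmids for expressing or knocking down human ARF, ARL and SAR family GTPases. Its stated purpose is mammalian expression of epitope-tagged human ARF6, which suits studies of the protein's localization, interactions and cellular functions.
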