Addgene plasmid #67436: pDEST40-ARF6-V5-His6
Purpose: Mammalian expression of hArf6 with C-term V5 and His6 tag
Depositing lab: Richard Kahn. Depositing organization: Emory University. Publication: Tool box: Plasmids for the expression or knockdown of human ARF Family GTPases (ARF/ARL/SAR) and their co-expression in bacteria with N-myristoyltransferases. Kerr SC, Kahn RA. Cell Logist. 2015 Sep 21;5(3):e1090523. doi: 10.1080/21592799.2015.1090523. eCollection 2015 Jul-Sep. PubMed 27057421.
Backbone
  Vector backbone: pcDNA-DEST40
  Backbone manufacturer: Life Technologies
  Vector type: Mammalian Expression
  Selectable markers: Neomycin (select with G418)
Growth in bacteria
  Bacterial resistance: Ampicillin, 100 μg/mL
  Growth temperature: 37°C
  Growth strain: DH5alpha
  Copy number: High Copy
Gene/Insert
  Gene/Insert name: ARF6 (alt name: pRK5n-D40)
  Species: H. sapiens (human)
  Entrez Gene: ARF6
  Promoter: CMV
  Tag / fusion protein: V5 (C terminal on backbone); His (C terminal on backbone)
  Cloning method: Gateway Cloning
  Sequencing primers: 5′ CMV-F; 3′ BGH-rev
Terms and licenses: Academic/Nonprofit Terms; Industry Terms: Not Available to Industry
How to cite: pDEST40-ARF6-V5-His6 was a gift from Richard Kahn (Addgene plasmid # 67436 ; http://n2t.net/addgene:67436 ; RRID:Addgene_67436)
